>Addgene plasmid #245248 | pEF myc-SHP2(Y279C)-TurboID | addgene full sequence | sequence record 487435 | Addgene NGS Result
AAAAAAAATTAGTCAGCCATGGGGCGGAGAATGGGCGGAACTGGGCGGAGTTAGGGGCGGGATGGGCGGA
GTTAGGGGCGGGACTATGGTTGCTGACTAATTGAGATGCATGCTTTGCATACTTCTGCCTGCTGGGGAGC
CTGGGGACTTTCCACACCTGGTTGCTGACTAATTGAGATGCATGCTTTGCATACTTCTGCCTGCTGGGGA
GCCTGGGGACTTTCCACACCCTAACTGACACACATTCCACAGAATTAATTCGCGTTAAATTTTTGTTAAA
TCAGCTCATTTTTTAACCAATAGGCCGAAATCGGCAAAATCCCTTATAAATCAAAAGAATAGACCGAGAT
AGGGT
[37 nt withheld, positions 356-392]
AAAGAACGTGGACTCCAACGTCAAAGG
[49 nt withheld, positions 420-468]
T
[91 nt withheld, positions 470-560]
G
[124 nt withheld, positions 562-685]
GGGGATACCCCCTAGAGCCCCAGCTGGTTCTTTCCGCCTCAGAAGCCATAGAGCCCACCGCATCCCCAGC
ATGCCTGCTATTGTCTTCCCAATCCTCCCCCTTGCTGTCCTGCCCCACCCCACCCCCCAGAATAGAATGA
CACCTACTCAGACAATGCGATGCAATTTCCTCATTTTATTAGGAAAGGACAGTGGGAGTGGCACCTTCCA
GGGTCAAGGAAGGCACGGGGGAGGGGCAAACAACAGATGGCTGGCAACTAGAAGGCACAGTCGAGGCTGA
TCAGCGGGTTTAAACTTAGTCCAGGGTCAGGCGCTCCAGGGGAGGCAGCTGCAGCTTTTCGGCAGACCGC
AGACTGATTTCTCCGCCCATCCAGGGTTTGATAACTCCGTCCTGTTCCAGCAGCAGGGCTCCCTGTTTAT
CAATCCCCCGGCTAATCCCGAAAATCTCTTTGTCCCCAATGATCAGCTTCACGGGTCTATTGATGAAGTT
ATCCAGCTTCTCCCACCGTGGCAGATATGGAGCCAGGCCTTCCTGCTCGAACAGTTCCAGGGCTGCCCGC
AGCTCTCGGATCAGCGTAGCGGCCAGAGTATTCCTGTCCAGGTTAATCCCTGCTTCCTGCAGTGTGATCC
AGCCCTGATTGACCACGCTTTCCTCCACGCGCCTCATAGCCACGTTAATCCCGGCGCCAATGACGATCTG
TGCAGCATCGCCTGTTATTCCGGCCAGCTCCACCAGGATGCCTGCCAGCTTTCTATCCTGCAGATACAGG
TCATTGGGCCATTTGACTCGCACCTTGTCTGCTCCCAGCTTTCGCAGCGCTTCTGCCATGACAATTCCGA
TGACCGGGCCCAGGCCGATTGCTGCTGGTCCCCGCTTCAGGCGCCAAAACATACTCAGGTACAGGTTAGC
TCCAAAAGGAGAGAACCATTTCCTCCCTCTGCTTCCTCTCCCTGCCTGCTGATATTCTGCAATGCAAGCA
TCCCCACTCTTCAGCTCGCCGATTCGATCCAGCAGGTACTGATTGGTGGAGTCGACCACAGGCAGGACTG
CCACGCTCCCGCCGTCCAGCTGTCCCAGAATCTGTTTAGCGTTCAGCAGCGGGATAGGCTCGGGCAGAGA
GTAGCCCTTTCCGGGCACGGTGAACACGTCCACGCCCCAGTCGCGCAGAGTCTGAATGTGCTTGTTGATA
GCGGCCCTGGACATGCCCAGGGTTTCTCCCAGCTGTTCGCCACTATGGAACTCGCCATTAGCCAGGAGAG
CGATCAGCTTCAGAGGCACAGTATTGTCTTTTCTGAAACTTTTCTGCTGTTGCATCAGGCCCACGTTTTC
ATAGACTCTAGCACTGTCTTCTCTCATTTCTGCACAGGGTGGCGTTGGAGTACAAGGCGGGAGAGGGCTC
TGATCTCCACTCGTCTGGTCCGCTAGAGAATACTTAATATTTGTATATTCGTGCCCTTTCCTCTTGCTTT
TCTGCTCTTCTTCAATCCTGCGCTGTAGTGTTTCAATATAATGCTGGACCGCCATATAGATAAATCGGTA
CTGTGCTTCTGTCTGGACCATCCCTGACCTCTGAGACCGCACCATCTGGATGGTTTTGGGAACGTCAATA
TCGCAGTCAACACCTTTCTCTCTGATGATGTCAATAAGAATATCAATCACAATGAACGTCCCTGTCCGGC
CAATTCCAGCACTGCAGTGCACCACGACCGGCCCTGCATCCATGATGCTCTCCTGCTTATGGTGCACCTC
CTCCAGGAAGTCCAGCACGCCCCCAGGGTCGCTGGGCACGCCGTGGTCCGGCCAGGTCCGAAAGTGGTAT
TGCCAGACCGTTCTCTCCGTATTCCCTTGTCCAACCTTTGAAAGTTTAAGTTCTCTTAGCGTATAGTCAT
GAGCGGCGCTTTCTTTGACGTTCCTAACACGCATGACGCCATATTCTTTTAGAGCATACTCATCAGGCCA
GTATTTGACACATTTACTCTTTCCTCTCTCCACTTCTTTCGTTGTCATGACAATCACTCGGGAGTTTTCT
TGGAACACCATCCGCCAAAAGTCATTCACCGTGTTTTGCAGGCAGCCTTGTGTGGCAATGTAACTCTTTT
TGGGCTTTGAATTGTTGCACTTGGTTTCAAATTCAGGCATGATGATATTTGCATTGATGTAATCTGAAAC
AGGCTCATTGGGATCACCATCGTGTAGGACAACCCTGGTATGATCAAAGGGCAGGATGTTTTTACATCTA
TTTTTGTTTTTGTTTTCTTGCCTTTGACCCTCTTTTCGGCTGTAGAGAAGTTTGCACTCCTGTTGTTGTA
GTGTCTCAAATTCTTCCCAAAAGCCTTGTTTGACTTTATCTGTGGTCTCAGCTAATTTGCTTAGTTCTCG
AACTCTGCTTTCTATTTCAGCAGCATTTATACGAGTCGTGTTAAGGGGCTGCTTGAGTTGTAGTACTGTA
CCCAATGTTTCCACCATAGGATTCTTCTTATAATGTTCCACAAGATCTGTCAAAGAATCAAACCGTTCTC
CTCCACCAACGTCGTATTTCAGTTCCTGACAGCGAATCATAACATGGGTCACTTTAGACTTGCCGTCATT
GCTCTCCCCTTTGTCATCACCAGTGCGCACAGAAAGAACAAAATCTCCAGGGTGGCTCTGGCTCTCTCGT
ACAAGAAAACTACCATGTTTTCCTTTTTCAGTTAATAATTTCTCTGCTTCTTTCCCAGAGAGATGTCCAT
GAAACCACCTTTCAGAGGTAGGATCTGCACAGTTCAGAGGATATTTAAGCTCAATGACATCTCCATTCTT
CTCTTTTAATTGCCCGTGATGTTCCATGTAATACTGGACCAACTCAGCCAAAGTGGCAAATTTCTCCCCT
CCATACAGGTCATAGTAATCACCAGTGTTCTGAATCTTGATGTGGGTGACAGCTCCATTTCTTCTAACGG
AAAGTGTGAAGTCTCCAGGGTTACTTTTACTAGGCCTTGCCAAAAAACTGCCATCAACTCCTCTTGTCAA
CAGTAGGTTTTCTGCCTCCACACCAGTGATATTTGGGTGAAACCATCTCCGCGATGTCATCTGCCCAGAC
TGCCCTCCCAGATCCTCTTCTGAGATGAGTTTTTGTTCCATGGTGAAGGGCCCTCTAGACTCGAGCGGCC
GCCACTGTGCTGGATATCTGCAGAATTCCACCACACTGGACTAGTGGATCCGAGCTCGGTACCAAGCTTA
CCTAGCCAGCTTGGGTCTCCCTATAGTGAGTCGTATTAGTACCAAGCTAATTCCTCACGACACCTGAAAT
GGAAGAAAAAAACTTTGAACCACTGTCTGAGGCTTGAGAATGAACCAAGATCCAAACTCAAAAAGGGCAA
ATTCCAAGGAGAATTACATCAAGTGCCAAGCTGGCCTAACTTCAGTCTCCACCCACTCAGTGTGGGGAAA
CTCCATCGCATAAAACCCCTCCCCCCAACCTAAAGACGACGTACTCCAAAAGCTCGAGAACTAATCGAGG
TGCCTGGACGGCGCCCGGTACTCCGTGGAGTCACATGAAGCGACGGCTGAGGACGGAAAGGCCCTTTTCC
TTTGTGTGGGTGACTCACCCGCCCGCTCTCCCGAGCGCCGCGTCCTCCATTTTGAGCTCCCTGCAGCAGG
GCCGGGAAGCGGCCATCTTTCCGCTCACGCAACTGGTGCCGACCGGGCCAGCCTTGCCGCCCAGGGCGGG
GCGATACACGGCGGCGCGAGGCCAGGCACCAGAGCAGGCCGGCCAGCTTGAGACTACCCCCGTCCGATTC
TCGGTGGCCGCGCTCGCAGGCCCCGCCTCGCCGAACATGTGCGCTGGGACGCACGGGCCCCGTCGCCGCC
CGCGGCCCCAAAAACCGAAATACCAGTGTGCAGATCTTGGCCCGCATTTACAAGACTATCTTGCCAGAAA
AAAAGCGTCGCAGCAGGTCATCAAAAATTTTAAATGGCTAGAGACTTATCGAAAGCAGCGAGACAGGCGC
GAAGGTGCCACCAGATTCGCACGCGGCGGCCCCAGCGCCCAGGCCAGGCCTCAACTCAAGCACGAGGCGA
AGGGGCTCCTTAAGCGCAAGGCCTCGAACTCTCCCACCCACTTCCAACCCGAAGCTCGGGATCAAGAATC
ACGTACTGCAGCCAGGTGGAAGTAATTCAAGGCACGCAAGGGCCATAACCCGTAAAGAGGCCAGGCCCGC
GGGAACCACACACGGCACTTACCTGTGTTCTGGCGGCAAACCCGTTGCGAAAAAGAACGTTCACGGCGAC
TACTGCACTTATATACGGTTCTCCCCCACCCTCGGGAAAAAGGCGGAGCCAGTACACGACATCACTTTCC
CAGTTTACCCCGCGCCACCTTCTCTAGGCACCGGTTCAATTGCCGACCCCTCCCCCCAACTTCTCGGGGA
CTGTGGGCGATGTGCGCTCTGCCCACTGACGGGCACCGGAGCCAATTCCCACTCCTTTCAAGACCTAGAA
GGTCCATTAGCTGCAAAGATTCCTCTCTGTTTAAAACTTTATCCATCTTTGCAAAGCTTTTTGCAAAAGC
CTAGTCAATAATCAATGTCAACGCGTATATCTGGCCCGTACATCGCGAAGCAGCGCAAAACGCCTAACCC
TAAGCAGATTCTTCATGCAATTGTCGGTCAAGCCTTGCCTTGTTGTAGCTTAAATTTTGCTCGCGCACTA
CTCAGCGACCTCCAACACACAAGCAGGGAGCAGATACTGGCTTAACTATGCGGCATCAGAGCAGATTGTA
CTGAGAGTGCACCATAGGGGATCGGGAGATCTCCCGATCCGTCGACGTCAGGTGGCACTTTTCGGGGAAA
TGTGCGCGGAACCCCTATTTGTTTATTTTTCTAAATACATTCAAATATGTATCCGCTCATGAGACAATAA
CCCTGATAAATGCTTCAATAATATTGAAAAAGGAAGAGTATGAGTATTCAACATTTCCGTGTCGCCCTTA
TTCCCTTTTTTGCGGCATTTTGCCTTCCTGTTTTTGCTCACCCAGAAACGCTGGTGAAAGTAAAAGATGC
TGAAGATCAGTTGGGTGCACGAGTGGGTTACATCGAACTGGATCTCAACAGCGGTAAGATCCTTGAGAGT
TTTCGCCCCGAAGAACGTTTTCCAATGATGAGCACTTTTAAAGTTCTGCTATGTGGCGCGGTATTATCCC
GTATTGACGCCGGGCAAGAGCAACTCGGTCGCCGCATACACTATTCTCAGAATGACTTGGTTGAGTACTC
ACCAGTCACAGAAAAGCATCTTACGGATGGCATGACAGTAAGAGAATTATGCAGTGCTGCCATAACCATG
AGTGATAACACTGCGGCCAACTTACTTCTGACAACGATCGGAGGACCGAAGGAGCTAACCGCTTTTTTGC
ACAACATGGGGGATCATGTAACTCGCCTTGATCGTTGGGAACCGGAGCTGAATGAAGCCATACCAAACGA
CGAGCGTGACACCACGATGCCTGTAGCAATGGCAACAACGTTGCGCAAACTATTAACTGGCGAACTACTT
ACTCTAGCTTCCCGGCAACAATTAATAGACTGGATGGAGGCGGATAAAGTTGCAGGACCACTTCTGCGCT
CGGCCCTTCCGGCTGGCTGGTTTATTGCTGATAAATCTGGAGCCGGTGAGCGTGGGTCTCGCGGTATCAT
TGCAGCACTGGGGCCAGATGGTAAGCCCTCCCGTATCGTAGTTATCTACACGACGGGGAGTCAGGCAACT
ATGGATGAACGAAATAGACAGATCGCTGAGATAGGTGCCTCACTGATTAAGCATTGGTAACTGTCAGACC
AAGTTTACTCATATATACTTTAGATTGATTTAAAACTTCATTTTTAATTTAAAAGGATCTAGGTGAAGAT
CCTTTTTGATAATCTCATGACCAAAATCCCTTAACGTGAGTTTTCGTTCCACTGAGCGTCAGACCCCGTA
GAAAAGATCAAAGGATCTTCTTGAGATCCTTTTTTTCTGCGCGTAATCTGCTGCTTGCAAACAAAAAAAC
CACCGCTACCAGCGGTGGTTTGTTTGCCGGATCAAGAGCTACCAACTCTTTTTCCGAAGGTAACTGGCTT
CAGCAGAGCGCAGATACCAAATACTGTTCTTCTAGTGTAGCCGTAGTTAGGCCACCACTTCAAGAACTCT
GTAGCACCGCCTACATACCTCGCTCTGCTAATCCTGTTACCAGTGGCTGCTGCCAGTGGCGATAAGTCGT
GTCTTACCGGGTTGGACTCAAGACGATAGTTACCGGATAAGGCGCAGCGGTCGGGCTGAACGGGGGGTTC
GTGCACACAGCCCAGCTTGGAGCGAACGACCTACACCGAACTGAGATACCTACAGCGTGAGCTATGAGAA
AGCGCCACGCTTCCCGAAGGGAGAAAGGCGGACAGGTATCCGGTAAGCGGCAGGGTCGGAACAGGAGAGC
GCACGAGGGAGCTTCCAGGGGGAAACGCCTGGTATCTTTATAGTCCTGTCGGGTTTCGCCACCTCTGACT
TGAGCGTCGATTTTTGTGATGCTCGTCAGGGGGGCGGAGCCTATGGAAAAACGCCAGCAACGCGGCCTTT
TTACGGTTCCTGGCCTTTTGCTCACATGTTCTTTCCTGCGTTATCCCCTGATTCTGTGGATAACCGTATT
ACCGCCTTTGAGTGAGCTGATACCGCTCGCCGCAGCCGAACGACCGAGCGCAGCGAGTCAGTGAGCGAGG
AAGCGGAAGAGCGCCCAATACGCAAACCGCCTCTCCCCGCGCGTTGGCCGATTCATTAATGCAGCTGGCA
CGACAGGTTTCCCGACTGGAAAGCGGGCAGTGAGCGCAACGCAATTAATGTGAGTTAGCTCACTCATTAG
GCACCCCAGGCTTTACACTTTATGCTTCCGGCTCGTATGTTGTGTGGAATTGTGAGCGGATAACAATTTC
ACACAGGAAACAGCTATGACCATGATTACGCCAAGCTCTAGCTAGAGGTCGACGGTATACAGACATGATA
AGATACATTGATGAGTTTGGACAAACCACAACTAGAATGCAGTGAAAAAAATGCTTTATTTGTGAAATTT
GTGATGCTATTGCTTTATTTGTAACCATTATAAGCTGCAATAAACAAGTTGGGGTGGGCGAAGAACTCCA
GCATGAGATCCCCGCGCTGGAGGATCATCCAGCCGGCGTCCCGGAAAACGATTCCGAAGCCCAACCTTTC
ATAGAAGGCGGCGGTGGAATCGAAATCTCGTAGCACGTGTCAGTCCTGCTCCTCGGCCACGAAGTGCTTA
GCCCTCCCACACATAACCAGAGGGCAGCAATTCACGAATCCCAACTGCCGTCGGCTGTCCATCACTGTCC
TTCACTATGGCTTTGATCCCAGGATGCAGATCGAGAAGCACCTGTCGGCACCGTCCGCAGGGGCTCAAGA
TGCCCCTGTTCTCATTTCCGATCGCGACGATACAAGTCAGGTTGCCAGCTGCCGCAGCAGCAGCAGTGCC
CAGCACCACGAGTTCTGCACAAGGTCCCCCAGTAAAATGATATACATTGACACCAGTGAAGATGCGGCCG
TCGCTAGAGAGAGCTGCGCTGGCGACGCTGTAGTCTTCAGAGATGGGGATGCTGTTGATTGTAGCCGTTG
CTCTTTCAATGAGGGTGGATTCTTCTTGAGACAAAGGCTTGGCCATGGTTTAGTTCCTCACCTTGTCGTA
TTATACTATGCCGATATACTATGCCGATGATTAATTGTCAACACGTGCTGATCAGATCCGAAAATGGATA
TACAAGCTCCCGGGAGCTTTTTGCAAAAGCCTAGGCCTCCAAAAAAGCCTCCTCACTACTTCTGGAATAG
CTCAGAGGCAGAGGCGGCCTCGGCCTCTGCATAAAT
Features (pLannotate 1.2.2; 25 found; start..end, strand, type, name):
    257..685     -  rep_origin     f1 ori (sequence partly withheld): f1 bacteriophage origin of replication; arrow indicates direction of (+) strand synthesis
    706..727     -  promoter       SV40 promoter (fragment): SV40 enhancer and early promoter
    731..955     -  polyA_signal   bGH poly(A) signal: bovine growth hormone polyadenylation signal
    987..1013    -  CDS            NES: nuclear export signal from the HIV Rev protein (Fischer et al., 1995)
   1020..1976    -  CDS            TurboID: mutant of the E. coli biotin ligase BioID engineered for improved catalytic efficiency (Branon et al., 2018)
   1977..3755    -  CDS            PTPN11: PTN11_HUMAN - Also known as PTP2C, SHPTP2. Experimental evidence at protein level: Swiss-Prot protein existence level 1. Acts downstream of various receptor and cytoplasmic protein tyrosine kinases to participate in the signal transduction from the cell surface to the nucleus (PubMed:10655584, PubMed:18559669, PubMed:18829466, PubMed:26742426, PubMed:28074573). Positively regulates MAPK signal transduction pathway (PubMed:28074573). Dephosphorylates GAB1, ARHGAP35 and EGFR (PubMed:28074573). Dephosphorylates ROCK2 at 'Tyr-722' resulting in stimulation of its RhoA binding activity (PubMed:18559
   3925..3943    -  promoter       T7 promoter: promoter for bacteriophage T7 RNA polymerase
   3960..5138    -  promoter       EF-1α promoter: strong constitutive promoter for human elongation factor EF-1α
   5145..5211    -  CDS            small t antigen (fragment): SV40 (simian virus 40) small t antigen
   5220..5239    -  promoter       SRα promoter (fragment): hybrid promoter consisting of the SV40 early promoter plus part of the long terminal repeat of human T-lymphotrophic virus 1
   5236..5254    -  enhancer       CMV enhancer (fragment): human cytomegalovirus immediate early enhancer
   5409..5461    +  misc_feature   bom (fragment): basis of mobility region from pBR322
   5520..5624    +  promoter       AmpR promoter: bla
   5625..6485    +  CDS            AmpR: β-lactamase; bla; confers resistance to ampicillin, carbenicillin, and related antibiotics
   6656..7244    +  rep_origin     ori: high-copy-number ColE1/pMB1/pBR322/pUC origin of replication
   7416..7508    +  CDS            lacI (fragment): lac repressor; lacI; The lac repressor binds to the lac operator to inhibit transcription in E. coli. This inhibition can be relieved by adding lactose or isopropyl-β-D-thiogalactopyranoside (IPTG).
   7521..7542    +  protein_bind   CAP binding site: CAP binding activates transcription in the presence of cAMP. E. coli catabolite activator protein
   7557..7587    +  promoter       lac promoter: promoter for the E. coli lac operon
   7595..7611    +  protein_bind   lac operator: The lac repressor binds to the lac operator to inhibit transcription in E. coli. This inhibition can be relieved by adding lactose or isopropyl-β-D-thiogalactopyranoside (IPTG). lac repressor encoded by lacI
   7684..7805    -  polyA_signal   SV40 poly(A) signal: SV40 polyadenylation signal
   7800..7925    -  CDS            ble (fragment): BLE_KLEPN - Experimental evidence at protein level: Swiss-Prot protein existence level 1. Binding protein with a strong affinity to the bleomycin family of antibiotics. Binds to CL990; an antimitotic-antibiotic compound. From Klebsiella pneumoniae.
   7935..7962    -  CDS            BleoR (fragment): antibiotic-binding protein; Sh ble from Streptoalloteichus hindustanus; confers resistance to bleomycin, phleomycin, and Zeocin™
   7963..8361    -  CDS            BSD: blasticidin S deaminase; Aspergillus terreus BSD; confers resistance to blasticidin
   8380..8427    -  promoter       EM7 promoter: synthetic bacterial promoter&nbsp
   8475..243     -  promoter       SV40 promoter (across the origin): SV40 enhancer and early promoter
