[The description below was written by a language model from this plasmid's Addgene catalogue record and pLannotate feature annotations shown in this document.]
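Description:
pEF myc-SHP2(Y279C)-TurboID is a mammalian expression plasmid on the pEF backbone, built for proximity-labeling proteomics with a disease-associated variant of the human tyrosine phosphatase SHP2 (gene PTPN11). It is maintained in E. coli at high copy through a ColE1/pUC-type origin and selected with ampicillin via the bla gene. An f1 origin is also present. For mammalian cells, the annotated sequence contains a blasticidin S deaminase gene placed behind tandem SV40 early and bacterial EM7 promoters and followed by an SV40 polyadenylation signal, which should permit blasticidin selection, although the catalogue entry does not list a mammalian marker. Short annotated fragments of bleomycin-resistance, lacI, small t antigen and other elements appear to be backbone remnants rather than functional parts.

The expression cassette is driven by the strong constitutive human EF-1α promoter, with a T7 promoter lying between it and the coding region, and ends with a bovine growth hormone polyadenylation signal. Full-length human SHP2 carrying the Y279C substitution is fused at its C terminus to TurboID, an engineered E. coli biotin ligase with high catalytic efficiency that biotinylates nearby proteins so they can be captured and identified by mass spectrometry. The feature table also shows an HIV Rev-derived nuclear export signal immediately downstream of TurboID, which is not mentioned in the catalogue fields. The myc tag implied by the plasmid name is not annotated, though an unannotated stretch upstream of the SHP2 coding sequence could hold it. The associated study used such constructs to examine remodeled interactomes and altered localization of pathogenic SHP2 variants.
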