Addgene plasmid #245248: pEF myc-SHP2(Y279C)-TurboID
Purpose: Proximity-labeling proteomics with SHP2
Depositing lab: Neel Shah. Depositing organization: Columbia University. Publication: Proximity-labeling proteomics reveals remodeled interactomes and altered localization of pathogenic SHP2 variants. van Vlimmeren AE, Tang LC, Jiang Z, Iyer A, Voleti R, Krismer K, Gaublomme JT, Jovanovic M, Shah NH. bioRxiv [Preprint]. 2025 Mar 21:2025.02.26.640373. doi: 10.1101/2025.02.26.640373. PubMed 40661614.
Backbone
  Vector backbone: pEF
  Vector type: Mammalian Expression
Growth in bacteria
  Bacterial resistance: Ampicillin, 100 μg/mL
  Growth temperature: 37°C
  Growth strain: DH5alpha
  Copy number: High Copy
Gene/Insert
  Gene/Insert name: SHP2 full-length
  Species: H. sapiens (human)
  Mutation: Y279C
  Tag / fusion protein: TurboID (C terminal on insert)
  Cloning method: Gibson Cloning
Terms and licenses: Academic/Nonprofit Terms; Industry Terms: Not Available to Industry
How to cite: pEF myc-SHP2(Y279C)-TurboID was a gift from Neel Shah (Addgene plasmid # 245248 ; http://n2t.net/addgene:245248 ; RRID:Addgene_245248)
